Addgene plasmid #139244: pPD1156 pLink 6
Purpose: Vector that holds the linker for circuits with 6 TUs
Depositing lab: Joshua Leonard. Depositing organization: Northwestern University.
Backbone
  Vector backbone: pPD005 pcDNA Golden Gate
  Vector type: Synthetic Biology
Growth in bacteria
  Bacterial resistance: Ampicillin, 100 μg/mL
  Growth temperature: 37°C
  Growth strain: DH5alpha
  Copy number: High Copy
Gene/Insert
  Gene/Insert name: Linker6
  Species: Synthetic
  Cloning method: Restriction Enzyme; 5′ cloning site BpiI (not destroyed); 3′ cloning site BpiI (not destroyed)
Terms and licenses: Academic/Nonprofit Terms; Industry Terms: Not Available to Industry
Depositor comments: Leonard Lab plasmid reference number: L1565
How to cite: pPD1156 pLink 6 was a gift from Joshua Leonard (Addgene plasmid # 139244 ; http://n2t.net/addgene:139244 ; RRID:Addgene_139244)
