[The description below was written by a language model from this plasmid's Addgene catalogue record and pLannotate feature annotations shown in this document.]
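Description:
pPD1156 pLink 6 is a small (about 3.4 kb) synthetic-biology helper plasmid built on the pPD005 pcDNA Golden Gate backbone, a pcDNA-derived vector adapted for Type IIS assembly. Its payload is a synthetic insert called Linker6, flanked on both sides by BpiI sites that are retained in the finished plasmid. According to the record, the plasmid holds the linker used when assembling circuits containing six transcription units (TUs). The preserved BpiI sites suggest the linker is released or joined during a Golden Gate-style reaction that combines several TUs into one construct, though the record does not describe the assembly scheme or the linker's overhangs. The linker itself was not recognised as a named element in the feature annotation.

The plasmid is propagated in E. coli from a high-copy ColE1/pUC-type origin and selected with ampicillin through the β-lactamase gene driven by its own bla promoter. An f1 phage origin is also present. The other annotated features are mostly remnants of the pcDNA parent: short fragments of the bGH polyadenylation signal, an SV40 early promoter followed by only a small fragment of the bleomycin-resistance (ble) coding sequence and an SV40 poly(A) signal, plus a lac promoter/operator, CAP binding site, a lacI fragment and a bom fragment. Because the ble sequence is only a fragment, a working mammalian selection cassette is unlikely, and no intact mammalian expression cassette, reporter or tag is annotated. This fits a role as a part-donor vector for cloning rather than as an expression construct in its own right.
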