Features (pLannotate 1.2.2; 15 found; start..end, strand, type, name):
     28..80      -  misc_feature   bom (fragment): basis of mobility region from pBR322
    211..239     +  polyA_signal   bGH poly(A) signal (fragment): bovine growth hormone polyadenylation signal
    243..264     +  promoter       SV40 promoter (fragment): SV40 enhancer and early promoter
    285..713     +  rep_origin     f1 ori (sequence partly withheld): f1 bacteriophage origin of replication; arrow indicates direction of (+) strand synthesis
    718..740     +  promoter       SV40 promoter (fragment): SV40 enhancer and early promoter
    741..932     +  promoter       SV40 promoter: SV40 early promoter
    959..1057    +  CDS            ble (fragment): BLE_KLEPN - Experimental evidence at protein level: Swiss-Prot protein existence level 1. Binding protein with a strong affinity to the bleomycin family of antibiotics. Binds to CL990; an antimitotic-antibiotic compound. From Klebsiella pneumoniae.
   1052..1173    +  polyA_signal   SV40 poly(A) signal: SV40 polyadenylation signal
   1246..1262    -  protein_bind   lac operator: The lac repressor binds to the lac operator to inhibit transcription in E. coli. This inhibition can be relieved by adding lactose or isopropyl-β-D-thiogalactopyranoside (IPTG). lac repressor encoded by lacI
   1270..1300    -  promoter       lac promoter: promoter for the E. coli lac operon
   1315..1336    -  protein_bind   CAP binding site: CAP binding activates transcription in the presence of cAMP. E. coli catabolite activator protein
   1349..1441    -  CDS            lacI (fragment): lac repressor; lacI; The lac repressor binds to the lac operator to inhibit transcription in E. coli. This inhibition can be relieved by adding lactose or isopropyl-β-D-thiogalactopyranoside (IPTG).
   1624..2212    -  rep_origin     ori: high-copy-number ColE1/pMB1/pBR322/pUC origin of replication
   2383..3243    -  CDS            AmpR: β-lactamase; bla; confers resistance to ampicillin, carbenicillin, and related antibiotics
   3244..3348    -  promoter       AmpR promoter: bla
>Addgene plasmid #139244 | pPD1156 pLink 6 | addgene full sequence | sequence record 325054 | Addgene NGS Result
GACGGATCGGGAGATCTCCCGATCCCCTATGGTGCACTCTCAGTACAATCTGCTCTGATGCCGCATAGTT
AAGCCAGTATCTGCTCCCTGCTTGTGTGTTGGAGGTCGCTGAGTAGTGCGCGAGCAAAATTTAAGCTACA
ACAAGGCAAGGCTTGACCGACAATTGGAAGACAAGAGCGAGGATGCACATGTGACCGAGGGATTGTCTTC
GCATGCTGGGGATGCGGTGGGCTCTATGGCTTCTGAGGCGGAAAGAACCAGCTGGGGCTCTAGGGGGTAT
CCCC
[124 nt withheld, positions 285-408]
C
[91 nt withheld, positions 410-500]
A
[49 nt withheld, positions 502-550]
CCTTTGACGTTGGAGTCCACGTTCTTT
[37 nt withheld, positions 578-614]
ACCCTATCTCGGTCTATTCTTTTGATTTATAAGGGATTTTGCCGATTTCGGCCTATTGGTTAAAAAATGA
GCTGATTTAACAAAAATTTAACGCGAATTAATTCTGTGGAATGTGTGTCAGTTAGGCTCAATTAGTCAGC
AACCATAGTCCCGCCCCTAACTCCGCCCATCCCGCCCCTAACTCCGCCCAGTTCCGCCCATTCTCCGCCC
CATGGCTGACTAATTTTTTTTATTTATGCAGAGGCCGAGGCCGCCTCTGCCTCTGAGCTATTCCAGAAGT
AGTGAGGAGGCTTTTTTGGAGGCCTAGGCTTTTGCAAAAAGCTCCCGGGAGCTTGTATATCCATTTTCGG
AGGTTGGGCTTCGGAATCGTTTTCCGGGACGCCGGCTGGATGATCCTCCAGCGCGGGGATCTCATGCTGG
AGTTCTTCGCCCACCCCAACTTGTTTATTGCAGCTTATAATGGTTACAAATAAAGCAATAGCATCACAAA
TTTCACAAATAAAGCATTTTTTTCACTGCATTCTAGTTGTGGTTTGTCCAAACTCATCAATGTATCTTAT
CATGTCTGTATACCGTCGACCTCTAGCTAGAGCTTGGCGTAATCATGGTCATAGCTGTTTCCTGTGTGAA
ATTGTTATCCGCTCACAATTCCACACAACATACGAGCCGGAAGCATAAAGTGTAAAGCCTGGGGTGCCTA
ATGAGTGAGCTAACTCACATTAATTGCGTTGCGCTCACTGCCCGCTTTCCAGTCGGGAAACCTGTCGTGC
CAGCTGCATTAATGAATCGGCCAACGCGCGGGGAGAGGCGGTTTGCGTATTGGGCGCTCTTCCGCTTCCT
CGCTCACTGACTCGCTGCGCTCGGTCGTTCGGCTGCGGCGAGCGGTATCAGCTCACTCAAAGGCGGTAAT
ACGGTTATCCACAGAATCAGGGGATAACGCAGGAAAGAACATGTGAGCAAAAGGCCAGCAAAAGGCCAGG
AACCGTAAAAAGGCCGCGTTGCTGGCGTTTTTCCATAGGCTCCGCCCCCCTGACGAGCATCACAAAAATC
GACGCTCAAGTCAGAGGTGGCGAAACCCGACAGGACTATAAAGATACCAGGCGTTTCCCCCTGGAAGCTC
CCTCGTGCGCTCTCCTGTTCCGACCCTGCCGCTTACCGGATACCTGTCCGCCTTTCTCCCTTCGGGAAGC
GTGGCGCTTTCTCATAGCTCACGCTGTAGGTATCTCAGTTCGGTGTAGGTCGTTCGCTCCAAGCTGGGCT
GTGTGCACGAACCCCCCGTTCAGCCCGACCGCTGCGCCTTATCCGGTAACTATCGTCTTGAGTCCAACCC
GGTAAGACACGACTTATCGCCACTGGCAGCAGCCACTGGTAACAGGATTAGCAGAGCGAGGTATGTAGGC
GGTGCTACAGAGTTCTTGAAGTGGTGGCCTAACTACGGCTACACTAGAAGAACAGTATTTGGTATCTGCG
CTCTGCTGAAGCCAGTTACCTTCGGAAAAAGAGTTGGTAGCTCTTGATCCGGCAAACAAACCACCGCTGG
TAGCGGTGGTTTTTTTGTTTGCAAGCAGCAGATTACGCGCAGAAAAAAAGGATCTCAAGAAGATCCTTTG
ATCTTTTCTACGGGGTCTGACGCTCAGTGGAACGAAAACTCACGTTAAGGGATTTTGGTCATGAGATTAT
CAAAAAGGATCTTCACCTAGATCCTTTTAAATTAAAAATGAAGTTTTAAATCAATCTAAAGTATATATGA
GTAAACTTGGTCTGACAGTTACCAATGCTTAATCAGTGAGGCACCTATCTCAGCGATCTGTCTATTTCGT
TCATCCATAGTTGCCTGACTCCCCGTCGTGTAGATAACTACGATACGGGAGGGCTTACCATCTGGCCCCA
GTGCTGCAATGATACCGCGAGATCCACGCTCACCGGCTCCAGATTTATCAGCAATAAACCAGCCAGCCGG
AAGGGCCGAGCGCAGAAGTGGTCCTGCAACTTTATCCGCCTCCATCCAGTCTATTAATTGTTGCCGGGAA
GCTAGAGTAAGTAGTTCGCCAGTTAATAGTTTGCGCAACGTTGTTGCCATTGCTACAGGCATCGTGGTGT
CACGCTCGTCGTTTGGTATGGCTTCATTCAGCTCCGGTTCCCAACGATCAAGGCGAGTTACATGATCCCC
CATGTTGTGCAAAAAAGCGGTTAGCTCCTTCGGTCCTCCGATCGTTGTCAGAAGTAAGTTGGCCGCAGTG
TTATCACTCATGGTTATGGCAGCACTGCATAATTCTCTTACTGTCATGCCATCCGTAAGATGCTTTTCTG
TGACTGGTGAGTACTCAACCAAGTCATTCTGAGAATAGTGTATGCGGCGACCGAGTTGCTCTTGCCCGGC
GTCAATACGGGATAATACCGCGCCACATAGCAGAACTTTAAAAGTGCTCATCATTGGAAAACGTTCTTCG
GGGCGAAAACTCTCAAGGATCTTACCGCTGTTGAGATCCAGTTCGATGTAACCCACTCGTGCACCCAACT
GATCTTCAGCATCTTTTACTTTCACCAGCGTTTCTGGGTGAGCAAAAACAGGAAGGCAAAATGCCGCAAA
AAAGGGAATAAGGGCGACACGGAAATGTTGAATACTCATACTCTTCCTTTTTCAATATTATTGAAGCATT
TATCAGGGTTATTGTCTCATGAGCGGATACATATTTGAATGTATTTAGAAAAATAAACAAATAGGGGTTC
CGCGCACATTTCCCCGAAAAGTGCCACCTGACGTC
