>Addgene plasmid #139244 | pPD1156 pLink 6 | depositor partial sequence | sequence record 269328 | Linker6
GAGCGAGGATGCACATGTGACCGAGGGA
